>Addgene plasmid #129273 | pBBR5pemIKpBAD | addgene full sequence | sequence record 262640 | Addgene NGS Result
TTTTACTGGCTCTTCTCGCTAACCAAACCGGTAACCCCGCTTATTAAAAGCATTCTGTAACAAAGCGGGA
CCAAAGCCATGACAAAAACGCGTAACAAAAGTGTCTATAATCACGGCAGAAAAGTCCACATTGATTATTT
GCACGGCGTCACACTTTGCTATGCCATAGCATTTTTATCCATAAGATTAGCGGATCCTACCTGACGCTTT
TTATCGCAACTCTCTACTGTTTCTCCATACCCGTTTTTTTGGGCTAGAAATAATTTTGTTTAACTTTAAG
AAGGAGATATACATACCCATCACAAGTTTGTACAAAAAAGCTGAACGAGAAACGTAAAATGATATAAATA
TCAATATATTAAATTAGATTTTGCATAAAAAACAGACTACATAATACTGTAAAACACAACATATCCAGTC
ACTATGGCGGCCGCATTAGGCACCCCAGGCTTTACACTTTATGCTTCCGGCTCGTATAATGTGTGGATTT
TGAGTTAGGATCCGTCGAGATTTTCAGGAGCTAAGGAAGCTAAAATGGAGAAAAAAATCACTGGATATAC
CACCGTTGATATATCCCAATGGCATCGTAAAGAACATTTTGAGGCATTTCAGTCAGTTGCTCAATGTACC
TATAACCAGACCGTTCAGCTGGATATTACGGCCTTTTTAAAGACCGTAAAGAAAAATAAGCACAAGTTTT
ATCCGGCCTTTATTCACATTCTTGCCCGCCTGATGAATGCTCATCCGGAATTCCGTATGGCAATGAAAGA
CGGTGAGCTGGTGATATGGGATAGTGTTCACCCTTGTTACACCGTTTTCCATGAGCAAACTGAAACGTTT
TCATCGCTCTGGAGTGAATACCACGACGATTTCCGGCAGTTTCTACACATATATTCGCAAGATGTGGCGT
GTTACGGTGAAAACCTGGCCTATTTCCCTAAAGGGTTTATTGAGAATATGTTTTTCGTCTCAGCCAATCC
CTGGGTGAGTTTCACCAGTTTTGATTTAAACGTGGCCAATATGGACAACTTCTTCGCCCCCGTTTTCACC
ATGGGCAAATATTATACGCAAGGCGACAAGGTGCTGATGCCGCTGGCGATTCAGGTTCATCATGCCGTTT
GTGATGGCTTCCATGTCGGCAGAATGCTTAATGAATTACAACAGTACTGCGATGAGTGGCAGGGCGGGGC
GTAAACGCGTGGATCCGGCTTACTAAAAGCCAGATAACAGTATGCGTATTTGCGCGCTGATTTTTGCGGT
ATAAGAATATATACTGATATGTATACCCGAAGTATGTCAAAAAGAGGTATGCTATGAAGCAGCGTATTAC
AGTGACAGTTGACAGCGACAGCTATCAGTTGCTCAAGGCATATATGATGTCAATATCTCCGGTCTGGTAA
GCACAACCATGCAGAATGAAGCCCGTCGTCTGCGTGCCGAACGCTGGAAAGCGGAAAATCAGGAAGGGAT
GGCTGAGGTCGCCCGGTTTATTGAAATGAACGGCTCTTTTGCTGACGAGAACAGGGGCTGGTGAAATGCA
GTTTAAGGTTTACACCTATAAAAGAGAGAGCCGTTATCGTCTGTTTGTGGATGTACAGAGTGATATTATT
GACACGCCCGGGCGACGGATGGTGATCCCCCTGGCCAGTGCACGTCTGCTGTCAGATAAAGTCTCCCGTG
AACTTTACCCGGTGGTGCATATCGGGGATGAAAGCTGGCGCATGATGACCACCGATATGGCCAGTGTGCC
GGTCTCCGTTATCGGGGAAGAAGTGGCTGATCTCAGCCACCGCGAAAATGACATCAAAAACGCCATTAAC
CTGATGTTCTGGGGAATATAAATGTCAGGCTCCCTTATACACAGCCAGTCTGCAGGTCGACCATAGTGAC
TGGATATGTTGTGTTTTACAGTATTATGTAGTCTGTTTTTTATGCAAAATCTAATTTAATATATTGATAT
TTATATCATTTTACGTTTCTCGTTCAGCTTTCTTGTACAAAGTGGTGATGGGCTGCAGGAATTCGATTTT
CGCTATAAGCGTATAAATGGAGGAATTATATTATACTTTAATATAACTTAACGAAAGAAGCCCATCATGC
ACACCACAAACCTTCGTAAAGTCGGTGGATCGATCATGCTGGCCGTTCCCCCCGCTTTCCTTGATCAGCT
TCATCTTGAGGTCGGCGCAACGGTCGGCTTAGCCGTCACAGACGGTCGTCTGGTCATTGAGCCAGTCCTA
CATCCTCAGTACACGCTGGATCAACTGCTGGCCGAAGCGGAAGCCTCCGGGGCTTACCCGTTGCCGCCCG
AGGAACGTGAATGGGTCGATGCTCCAGCAGTAGGACGCGAACTGATATGAAACGCGGCGATGTTTACATG
GTCGATCTGGAGCCAACCGCCGGACACGAACAACGCGGTCACCGTCCGGTGGTTGTTATCTCCAGTGAGC
GATTCAATCGGCTTACCTCTTGTCCGGTGATCCTTCCAATCACAAACGGCGGCGAGTTCGCCTCCCGCCT
CGGGTTCGCTGTGGAATTACTAGGTACGATTACAACGGGCGTCGTTCGATGTGATCAACCACGTGCGCTC
GACTTACTCGCTCGCAATGCCCGCAAAGTGGAAAGCCTACCACCAAACATCTTGGCCGATGTCTTGGCAA
AAGCTGTCACCATCTTCCAGTAATTTTTGGGGCAAGTTCAGGCCACTGCAACCAATCACTAGTGAATTCG
ATATCAAGCTTATCGATACCGTCGACCTCGAGGGGGGGCCCGGTACCCAGCTTTTGTTCCCTTTAGTGAG
GGTTAATTGCGCGCTTGGCGTAATCATGGTCATAGCTGTTTCCTGTGTGAAATTGTTATCCGCTCACAAT
TCCACACAACATACGAGCCGGAAGCATAAAGTGTAAAGCCTGGGGTGCCTAATGAGTGAGCTAACTCACA
TTAATTGCGTTGCGCTCACTGCCCGCTTTCCAGTCGGGAAACCTGTCGTGCCAGCTGCATTAATGAATCG
GCCAACGCGCGGGGAGAGGCGGTTTGCGTATTGGGCGCATGCATAAAAACTGTTGTAATTCATTAAGCAT
TCTGCCGACATGGAAGCCATCACAAACGGCATGATGAACCTGAATCGCCAGCGGCATCAGCACCTTGTCG
CCTTGCGTATAATATTTGCCCATGGACGCACACCGTGGAAACGGATGAAGGCACGAACCCAGTTGACATA
AGCCTGTTCGGTTCGTAAACTGTAATGCAAGTAGCGTATGCGCTCACGCAACTGGTCCAGAACCTTGACC
GAACGCAGCGGTGGTAACGGCGCAGTGGCGGTTTTCATGGCTTGTTATGACTGTTTTTTTGTACAGTCTA
TGCCTCGGGCATCCAAGCAGCAAGCGCGTTACGCCGTGGGTCGATGTTTGATGTTATGGAGCAGCAACGA
TGTTACGCAGCAGCAACGATGTTACGCAGCAGGGCAGTCGCCCTAAAACAAAGTTAGGTGGCTCAAGTAT
GGGCATCATTCGCACATGTAGGCTCGGCCCTGACCAAGTCAAATCCATGCGGGCTGCTCTTGATCTTTTC
GGTCGTGAGTTCGGAGACGTAGCCACCTACTCCCAACATCAGCCGGACTCCGATTACCTCGGGAACTTGC
TCCGTAGTAAGACATTCATCGCGCTTGCTGCCTTCGACCAAGAAGCGGTTGTTGGCGCTCTCGCGGCTTA
CGTTCTGCCCAAGTTTGAGCAGCCGCGTAGTGAGATCTATATCTATGATCTCGCAGTCTCCGGAGAGCAC
CGGAGGCAGGGCATTGCCACCGCGCTCATCAATCTCCTCAAGCATGAGGCCAACGCGCTTGGTGCTTATG
TGATCTACGTGCAAGCAGATTACGGTGACGATCCCGCAGTGGCTCTCTATACAAAGTTGGGCATACGGGA
AGAAGTGATGCACTTTGATATCGACCCAAGTACCGCCACCTAACAATTCGTTCAAGCCGAGATCGGCTTC
CCGGCCGCGGAGTTGTTCGGTAAATTGTCACAACGCCGCAGGTGGCACTTTTCGGGGAAATGTGCGCGCC
CGCGTTCCTGCTGGCGCTGGGCCTGTTTCTGGCGCTGGACTTCCCGCTGTTCCGTCAGCAGCTTTTCGCC
CACGGCCTTGATGATCGCGGCGGCCTTGGCCTGCATATCCCGATTCAACGGCCCCAGGGCGTCCAGAACG
GGCTTCAGGCGCTCCCGAAGGTCTCGGGCCGTCTCTTGGGCTTGATCGGCCTTCTTGCGCATCTCACGCG
CTCCTGCGGCGGCCTGTAGGGCAGGCTCATACCCCTGCCGAACCGCTTTTGTCAGCCGGTCGGCCACGGC
TTCCGGCGTCTCAACGCGCTTTGAGATTCCCAGCTTTTCGGCCAATCCCTGCGGTGCATAGGCGCGTGGC
TCGACCGCTTGCGGGCTGATGGTGACGTGGCCCACTGGTGGCCGCTCCAGGGCCTCGTAGAACGCCTGAA
TGCGCGTGTGACGTGCCTTGCTGCCCTCGATGCCCCGTTGCAGCCCTAGATCGGCCACAGCGGCCGCAAA
CGTGGTCTGGTCGCGGGTCATCTGCGCTTTGTTGCCGATGAACTCCTTGGCCGACAGCCTGCCGTCCTGC
GTCAGCGGCACCACGAACGCGGTCATGTGCGGGCTGGTTTCGTCACGGTGGATGCTGGCCGTCACGATGC
GATCCGCCCCGTACTTGTCCGCCAGCCACTTGTGCGCCTTCTCGAAGAACGCCGCCTGCTGTTCTTGGCT
GGCCGACTTCCACCATTCCGGGCTGGCCGTCATGACGTACTCGACCGCCAACACAGCGTCCTTGCGCCGC
TTCTCTGGCAGCAACTCGCGCAGTCGGCCCATCGCTTCATCGGTGCTGCTGGCCGCCCAGTGCTCGTTCT
CTGGCGTCCTGCTGGCGTCAGCGTTGGGCGTCTCGCGCTCGCGGTAGGCGTGCTTGAGACTGGCCGCCAC
GTTGCCCATTTTCGCCAGCTTCTTGCATCGCATGATCGCGTATGCCGCCATGCCTGCCCCTCCCTTTTGG
TGTCCAACCGGCTCGACGGGGGCAGCGCAAGGCGGTGCCTCCGGCGGGCCACTCAATGCTTGAGTATACT
CACTAGACTTTGCTTCGCAAAGTCGTGACCGCCTACGGCGGCTGCGGCGCCCTACGGGCTTGCTCTCCGG
GCTTCGCCCTGCGCGGTCGCTGCGCTCCCTTGCCAGCCCGTGGATATGTGGACGATGGCCGCGAGCGGCC
ACCGGCTGGCTCGCTTCGCTCGGCCCGTGGACAACCCTGCTGGACAAGCTGATGGACAGGCTGCGCCTGC
CCACGAGCTTGACCACAGGGATTGCCCACCGGCTACCCAGCCTTCGACCACATACCCACCGGCTCCAACT
GCGCGGCCTGCGGCCTTGCCCCATCAATTTTTTTAATTTTCTCTGGGGAAAAGCCTCCGGCCTGCGGCCT
GCGCGCTTCGCTTGCCGGTTGGACACCAAGTGGAAGGCGGGTCAAGGCTCGCGCAGCGACCGCGCAGCGG
CTTGGCCTTGACGCGCCTGGAACGACCCAAGCCTATGCGAGTGGGGGCAGTCGAAGGGCGAAGCCCGCCC
GCCTGCCCCCCGAGCCTCACGGCGGCGAGTGCGGGGGTTCCAAGGGGGCAGCGCCACCTTGGGCAAGGCC
GAAGGCCGCGCAGTCGATCAACAAGCCCCGGAGGGGCCACTTTTTGCCGGAGGGGGAGCCGCGCCGAAGG
CGTGGGGGAACCCCGCAGGGGTGCCCTTCTTTGGGCACCAAAGAACTAGATATAGGGCGAAATGCGAAAG
ACTTAAAAATCAACAACTTAAAAAAGGGGGGTACGCAACAGCTCATTGCGGCACCCCCCGCAATAGCTCA
TTGCGTAGGTTAAAGAAAATCTGTAATTGACTGCCACTTTTACGCAACGCATAATTGTTGTCGCGCTGCC
GAAAAGTTGCAGCTGATTGCGCATGGTGCCGCAACCGTGCGGCACCCCTACCGCATGGAGATAAGCATGG
CCACGCAGTCCAGAGAAATCGGCATTCAAGCCAAGAACAAGCCCGGTCACTGGGTGCAAACGGAACGCAA
AGCGCATGAGGCGTGGGCCGGGCTTATTGCGAGGAAACCCACGGCGGCAATGCTGCTGCATCACCTCGTG
GCGCAGATGGGCCACCAGAACGCCGTGGTGGTCAGCCAGAAGACACTTTCCAAGCTCATCGGACGTTCTT
TGCGGACGGTCCAATACGCAGTCAAGGACTTGGTGGCCGAGCGCTGGATCTCCGTCGTGAAGCTCAACGG
CCCCGGCACCGTGTCGGCCTACGTGGTCAATGACCGCGTGGCGTGGGGCCAGCCCCGCGACCAGTTGCGC
CTGTCGGTGTTCAGTGCCGCCGTGGTGGTTGATCACGACGACCAGGACGAATCGCTGTTGGGGCATGGCG
ACCTGCGCCGCATCCCGACCCTGTATCCGGGCGAGCAGCAACTACCGACCGGCCCCGGCGAGGAGCCGCC
CAGCCAGCCCGGCATTCCGGGCATGGAACCAGACCTGCCAGCCTTGACCGAAACGGAGGAATGGGAACGG
CGCGGGCAGCAGCGCCTGCCGATGCCCGATGAGCCGTGTTTTCTGGACGATGGCGAGCCGTTGGAGCCGC
CGACACGGGTCACGCTGCCGCGCCGGTAGCACTTGGGTTGCGCAGCAACCCGTAAGTGCGCTGTTCCAGA
CTATCGGCTGTAGCCGCCTCGCCGCCCTATACCTTGTCTGCCTCCCCGCGTTGCGTCGCGGTGCATGGAG
CCGGGCCACCTCGACCTGAATGGAAGCCGGCGGCACCTCGCTAACGGATTCACCGTTTTTATCAGGCTCT
GGGAGGCAGAATAAATGATCATATCGTCAATTATTACCTCCACGGGGAGAGCCTGAGCAAACTGGCCTCA
GGCATTTGAGAAGCACACGGTCACACTGCTTCCGGTAGTCAATAAACCGGTAAACCAGCAATAGACATAA
GCGGCTATTTAACGACCCTGCCCTGAACCGACGACCGGGTCGAATTTGCTTTCGAATTTCTGCCATTCAT
CCGCTTATTATCACTTATTCAGGCGTAGCAACCAGGCGTTTAAGGGCACCAATAACTGCCTTAAAAAAAT
TACGCCCCGCCCTGCCACTCATCGCAGTACGGCCTATTGGTTAAAAAATGAGCTGATTTAACAAAAATTT
AACGCGAATTTTAACAAAATATTAACGCTTACAATTTCCATTCGCCATTCAGGCTGCGCAACTGTTGGGA
AGGGCGATCGGTGCGGGCCTCTTCGCTATTACGCCAGCTGGCGAAAGGGGGATGTGCTGCAAGGCGATTA
AGTTGGGTAACGCCAGGGTTTTCCCAGTCACGACGTTGTAAAACGACGGCCAGTGAGCGCGCGTAATACG
ACTCACTATAGGGCGAATTGGAGCTCGCATGTGTCAGAGGTTTTCACCGTCATCACCGAAACGCGCGAGG
CAGCAGATCAATTCGCGCGCGAAGGCGAAGCGGCATGCATAATGTGCCTGTCAAATGGACGAAGCAGGGA
TTCTGCAAACCCTATGCTACTCCGTCAAGCCGTCAATTGTCTGATTCGTTACCAATTATGACAACTTGAC
GGCTACATCATTCACTTTTTCTTCACAACCGGCACGGAACTCGCTCGGGCTGGCCCCGGTGCATTTTTTA
AATACCCGCGAGAAATAGAGTTGATCGTCAAAACCAACATTGCGACCGACGGTGGCGATAGGCATCCGGG
TGGTGCTCAAAAGCAGCTTCGCCTGGCTGATACGTTGGTCCTCGCGCCAGCTTAAGACGCTAATCCCTAA
CTGCTGGCGGAAAAGATGTGACAGACGCGACGGCGACAAGCAAACATGCTGTGCGACGCTGGCGATATCA
AAATTGCTGTCTGCCAGGTGATCGCTGATGTACTGACAAGCCTCGCGTACCCGATTATCCATCGGTGGAT
GGAGCGACTCGTTAACCGCTTCCATGCGCCGCAGTAACAATTGCTCAAGCAGATTTATCGCCAGCAGCTC
CGAATAGCGCCCTTCCCCTTGCCCGGCGTTAATGATTTGCCCAAACAGGTCGCTGAAATGCGGCTGGTGC
GCTTCATCCGGGCGAAAGAACCCCGTATTGGCAAATATTGACGGCCAGTTAAGCCATTCATGCCAGTAGG
CGCGCGGACGAAAGTAAACCCACTGGTGATACCATTCGCGAGCCTCCGGATGACGACCGTAGTGATGAAT
CTCTCCTGGCGGGAACAGCAAAATATCACCCGGTCGGCAAACAAATTCTCGTCCCTGATTTTTCACCACC
CCCTGACCGCGAATGGTGAGATTGAGAATATAACCTTTCATTCCCAGCGGTCGGTCGATAAAAAAATCGA
GATAACCGTTGGCCTCAATCGGCGTTAAACCCGCCACCAGATGGGCATTAAACGAGTATCCCGGCAGCAG
GGGATCATTTTGCGCTTCAGCCATACTTTTCATACTCCCGCCATTCAGAGAAGAAACCAATTGTCCATAT
TGCATCAGACATTGCCGTCACTGCGTC
Features (pLannotate 1.2.2; 30 found; start..end, strand, type, name):
    265..287     +  RBS            RBS: efficient ribosome binding site from bacteriophage T7 gene 10 (Olins and Rangwala, 1989)
    302..426     +  protein_bind   attR1: mutant version of attR; recombination site for the Gateway® LR reaction LR Clonase™
    451..481     +  promoter       lac UV5 promoter: E. coli lac promoter with an "up" mutation
    505..534     +  promoter       cat promoter (fragment): promoter of the E. coli cat gene encoding chloramphenicol acetyltransferase
    535..1194    +  CDS            CmR: chloramphenicol acetyltransferase; cat; confers resistance to chloramphenicol
   1373..1531    +  CDS            ccdA (fragment): CCDA_ECO57 - Also known as H, letA. Experimental evidence at protein level: Swiss-Prot protein existence level 1. Antitoxin component of a type II toxin-antitoxin (TA) system which inhibits the post-segregational killing (PSK) of plasmid-free cells, also referred to as a plasmid addiction system. Binds to and blocks the activity of CcdB; will also remove bound CcdB protein from the CcdB-GyrA complex by forming a CcdA-CcdB complex, a process termed rejuvenation. Functions as a transcriptional corepressor for the ccdAB operon, repression also requires CcdB (By similarity). From Escherichia coli
   1536..1838    +  CDS            ccdB: CCDB_ECOLI - Also known as G, letB, letD. Experimental evidence at protein level: Swiss-Prot protein existence level 1. Toxic component of a type II toxin-antitoxin (TA) system, functioning in plasmid maintainence. Responsible for the post- segregational killing (PSK) of plasmid-free cells, also referred to as a plasmid addiction system. Half-life of over 2 hours. Cell killing by CcdB is accompanied by filamentation, defects in chromosome and plasmid segregation, defects in cell division, formation of anucleate cells, decreased DNA synthesis and plasmid loss. Interferes with the activity of DN
   1882..2006    -  protein_bind   attR2: mutant version of attR; recombination site for the Gateway® LR reaction LR Clonase™
   2010..2027    +  misc_feature   MCS (fragment): pBluescript multiple cloning site
   2097..2357    +  CDS            pemI: PEMI_ECOLX - Experimental evidence at protein level: Swiss-Prot protein existence level 1. Antitoxin component of a type II toxin-antitoxin (TA) system. Labile antitoxin that binds to its cognate PemK endoribonuclease toxin and neutralizes its activity. Responsible for the stable maintenance of the plasmid during cell division. Both PemI and PemK proteins bind to the promoter region of the pem operon to autoregulate their synthesis. From Escherichia coli.
   2342..2674    +  CDS            pemK (fragment): PEMK_ECOLX - Experimental evidence at protein level: Swiss-Prot protein existence level 1. Toxic component of a type II toxin-antitoxin (TA) system. Probably functions as an endoribonuclease. Responsible for the stable maintenance of the plasmid during cell division by postsegregational killing of plasmid-less daughter cells. Neutralized by coexpression with cognate antitoxin PemI. Both PemI and PemK proteins bind to the promoter region of the pem operon to autoregulate their synthesis. From Escherichia coli.
   2724..2777    +  misc_feature   MCS (fragment): pBluescript multiple cloning site
   2790..2808    -  promoter       T3 promoter: promoter for bacteriophage T3 RNA polymerase
   2853..2869    -  protein_bind   lac operator: The lac repressor binds to the lac operator to inhibit transcription in E. coli. This inhibition can be relieved by adding lactose or isopropyl-β-D-thiogalactopyranoside (IPTG). lac repressor encoded by lacI
   2877..2907    -  promoter       lac promoter: promoter for the E. coli lac operon
   2922..2943    -  protein_bind   CAP binding site: CAP binding activates transcription in the presence of cAMP. E. coli catabolite activator protein
   2956..3048    -  CDS            lacI (fragment): lac repressor; lacI; The lac repressor binds to the lac operator to inhibit transcription in E. coli. This inhibition can be relieved by adding lactose or isopropyl-β-D-thiogalactopyranoside (IPTG).
   3059..3175    -  CDS            CmR (fragment): chloramphenicol acetyltransferase; cat; confers resistance to chloramphenicol
   3213..3241    +  promoter       Pc promoter: intI1 (promoter lies within the coding sequence); class 1 integron promoter
   3430..3963    +  CDS            GmR: gentamycin acetyltransferase; aacC1; confers resistance to gentamycin
   5245..6016    +  rep_origin     pBBR1 oriV: replication origin of the broad-host-range plasmid pBBR1 from Bordetella bronchiseptica; requires the pBBR1 Rep protein for replication
   6017..6679    +  CDS            pBBR1 Rep: replication protein for the broad-host-range plasmid pBBR1 from Bordetella bronchiseptica
   6740..6809    +  CDS            TcR (fragment): tetracycline efflux protein; tet; confers resistance to tetracycline
   7139..7170    -  CDS            CmR (fragment): chloramphenicol acetyltransferase confers resistance to chloramphenicol
   7170..7247    +  rep_origin     M13 ori (fragment): M13 bacteriophage origin of replication; arrow indicates direction of (+) strand synthesis
   7251..7406    -  CDS            lacZα (fragment): LacZα fragment of β-galactosidase; lacZ fragment
   7414..7432    +  promoter       T7 promoter: promoter for bacteriophage T7 RNA polymerase
   7454..7494    -  CDS            rop (fragment): Rop protein, which maintains plasmids at low copy number; rop
   7616..8494    -  CDS            araC: L-arabinose regulatory protein; araC
   8521..238     +  promoter       araBAD promoter (across the origin): araBAD; promoter of the L-arabinose operon of E. coli; the araC regulatory gene is transcribed in the opposite direction (Guzman et al., 1995)
