[The description below was written by a language model from this plasmid's Addgene catalogue record and pLannotate feature annotations shown in this document.]
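Description:
pBBR5pemIKpBAD is an empty bacterial expression backbone derived from the broad-host-range vector pBBR1-MCS5, designed for arabinose-inducible gene expression in diverse bacteria where antibiotic selection cannot be maintained. It replicates through the pBBR1 oriV together with its cognate pBBR1 Rep protein, originally from a Bordetella bronchiseptica plasmid, and is recorded as low copy. Selection is by gentamicin, conferred by the aacC1 acetyltransferase gene, which lies downstream of a class 1 integron Pc promoter. Remnants of the parental polylinker region (lac promoter and operator, lacZα fragment, T3 and T7 promoters, pBluescript MCS fragments) and several short fragments of other resistance genes are also annotated and appear to be cloning history rather than functional parts.

The expression module consists of araC, transcribed divergently from the araBAD promoter, followed by a phage T7 gene 10 ribosome binding site and a Gateway destination cassette. That cassette is bounded by attR1 and attR2 and carries a chloramphenicol resistance gene plus the ccdB toxin, so an LR reaction with an entry clone replaces it with the gene of interest, placing it under arabinose control while counterselecting non-recombined plasmid. Because of ccdB, the empty vector is propagated in a ccdB-tolerant strain. The depositor notes an I184V substitution in araC that is reported not to affect function. Just downstream of attR2 sits the pemI/pemK type II toxin-antitoxin pair. The labile PemI antitoxin neutralises the PemK endoribonuclease, so daughter cells that lose the plasmid are killed post-segregationally, keeping the plasmid in the population without antibiotic.
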