Addgene plasmid #129273: pBBR5pemIKpBAD
Purpose: (Empty Backbone) Broad host-range plasmid with toxin-antitoxin system for maintenance in the absence of antibiotic selection, and arabinose-inducible promoter
Depositing lab: Lindsey Burbank. Depositing organization: USDA ARS Parlier, Crop Diseases, Pests and Genetics Research Unit. Publication: Broad-Host-Range Plasmids for Constitutive and Inducible Gene Expression in the Absence of Antibiotic Selection. Burbank L, Wei W. Microbiol Resour Announc. 2019 Sep 5;8(36). pii: 8/36/e00769-19. doi: 10.1128/MRA.00769-19. PubMed 31488530.
Backbone
  Vector backbone: pBBR1-MCS5
  Modifications to backbone: pemI/pemK plasmid stability factor Gateway cloning cassette arabinose-inducible promoter
  Vector type: Bacterial Expression
Growth in bacteria
  Bacterial resistance: Gentamicin, 10 μg/mL
  Growth temperature: 37°C
  Growth strain: ccdB Survival
  Copy number: Low Copy
Gene/Insert
  Cloning method: Gateway Cloning
  Sequencing primers: 5′ see supplemental info for primer sequence; 3′ M13 rev
Terms and licenses: Academic/Nonprofit Terms; Industry Terms: Not Available to Industry
Depositor comments: There is a single mutation in araC- I184V. Depositor confirms this does not affect plasmid function.
How to cite: pBBR5pemIKpBAD was a gift from Lindsey Burbank (Addgene plasmid # 129273 ; http://n2t.net/addgene:129273 ; RRID:Addgene_129273)
